>Addgene plasmid #72697 | pSAM2_mCherry_Tbx20 | addgene full sequence | sequence record 203618 | Addgene NGS Result
ACGCGTCCCCGAAAAGTGCCACCTGACGTCTCCCTATCAGTGATAGAGAAGTCGACACGTCTCGAGCTCC
CTATCAGTGATAGAGAAGGTACGTCTAGAACGTCTCCCTATCAGTGATAGAGAAGTCGACACGTCTCGAG
CTCCCTATCAGTGATAGAGAAGGTACGTCTAGAACGTCTCCCTATCAGTGATAGAGAAGTCGACACGTCT
CGAGCTCCCTATCAGTGATAGAGAAGGTACGTCTAGAACGTCTCCCTATCAGTGATAGAGAAGTCGACAC
GTCTCGAGCTCCCTATCAGTGATAGAGAAGGTACCCCCTATATAAGCAGAGCTCGTTTAGTGAACCGTCA
GATCGCCTGGAGACGCCATCCACGCTGTTTTGACCTCCATAGAAGACACCGGGACCGATCCAGCCTGCTA
GCATCAACAAGTTTGTACAAAAAAGCAGGCTCCGAATTCGCCCTTATGGAGTTCACGGCGTCGCCCAAGC
CCCAGCTCTCCTCTCGAGCCAATGCCTTCTCCATCGCCGCGCTTATGTCCAGCGGCGGCCCCAAGGAGAA
GGAGGCAGCAGAGAACACCATCAAACCCCTGGAACAATTTGTGGAGAAATCATCATGTGCCCAGCCACTG
GGTGAGCTGACGAGTCTGGATGCTCACGCGGAGTTTGGCGGCGGGGGCGGCAGCCCATCCTCATCCTCTC
TGTGCACAGAGCCACTGATACCCACCACCCCCATCATCCCCAGCGAAGAGATGGCTAAAATCGCCTGCAG
CCTGGAAACGAAGGAGCTCTGGGACAAATTCCATGAACTGGGCACGGAGATGATAATCACCAAGTCTGGC
AGGAGGATGTTCCCCACCATCCGCGTGTCATTTTCTGGAGTGGATCCTGAGTCCAAGTATATAGTCCTGA
TGGACATCGTCCCGGTGGACAACAAGAGATACCGCTATGCCTACCACCGGTCATCCTGGCTGGTGGCTGG
CAAAGCTGATCCCCCGCTGCCAGCCAGGCTCTACGTGCACCCAGACTCCCCCTTTACTGGCGAGCAGCTC
CTCAAACAGATGGTGTCTTTTGAAAAGGTGAAGCTCACCAACAATGAACTGGATCAACACGGCCATATAA
TTTTGAATTCAATGCATAAGTACCAGCCACGGGTGCACATCATAAAGAAGAAAGACCACACGGCCTCCTT
GCTCAATCTGAAGTCAGAAGAATTCAGGACGTTCATCTTTCCAGAGACAGTTTTCACAGCAGTCACAGCC
TACCAGAACCAACTGATAACCAAGCTGAAAATAGACAGCAATCCGTTTGCCAAAGGATTCCGGGACTCCT
CCAGGCTCACTGACATTGAGAGGGAGAGTGTGGAGAGCCTGATCCAGAAGCATTCCTATGCCCGGTCACC
CATCCGCACCTATGGGGAAGAGGATGTTCTGGGGGAGGAGAGTCAAACAACTCAGAGTCGAGGATCAGCC
TTTACAACATCTGACAATTTGTCTCTCAGTTCCTGGGTATCGTCATCTTCCAGTTTTCCTGGATTTCAGC
ATCCACAGCCCCTGACTGCTCTTGGTACCAGTACAGCATCCATAGCGACACCGATTCCTCACCCTATACA
GGGTTCTCTGCCACCATATAGCCGCCTGGGAATGCCTCTGACCCCATCTGCAATAGCCAGCTCCATGCAG
GGAAGTGGTCCCACGTCTCCTTCATTCCACATGCCTAGATACCATCACTACTTCCAGCAGGGGCCCTACG
CTGCCATCCAAGGACTTCGCCACTCCTCCGCTGTGATGACGCCATTTGTATGATTCCAAGGGCGAATTCG
ACCCAGCTTTCTTGTACAAAGTGGTTGATGCGGCCGCTTCGAGCAGACATGAGTCGACGTTATTTTCCAC
CATATTGCCGTCTTTTGGCAATGTGAGGGCCCGGAAACCTGGCCCTGTCTTCTTGACGAGCATTCCTAGG
GGTCTTTCCCCTCTCGCCAAAGGAATGCAAGGTCTGTTGAATGTCGTGAAGGAAGCAGTTCCTCTGGAAG
CTTCTTGAAGACAAACAACGTCTGTAGCGACCCTTTGCAGGCAGCGGAACCCCCCACCTGGCGACAGGTG
CCTCTGCGGCCAAAAGCCACGTGTATAAGATACACCTGCAAAGGCGGCACAACCCCAGTGCCACGTTGTG
AGTTGGATAGTTGTGGAAAGAGTCAAATGGCTCACCTCAAGCGTATTCAACAAGGGGCTGAAGGATGCCC
AGAAGGTACCCCATTGTATGGGATCTGATCTGGGGCCTCGGTGCACATGCTTTACATGTGTTTAGTCGAG
GTTAAAAAACGTCTAGGCCCCCCGAACCACGGGGACGTGGTTTTCCTTTGAAAAACACGATGATAATACC
ATGGTGAGCAAGGGCGAGGAGGATAACATGGCCATCATCAAGGAGTTCATGCGCTTCAAGGTGCACATGG
AGGGCTCCGTGAACGGCCACGAGTTCGAGATCGAGGGCGAGGGCGAGGGCCGCCCCTACGAGGGCACCCA
GACCGCCAAGCTGAAGGTGACCAAGGGTGGCCCCCTGCCCTTCGCCTGGGACATCCTGTCCCCTCAGTTC
ATGTACGGCTCCAAGGCCTACGGGAAGCACCCCGCCGACATCCCCGACTACTTGAAGCTGTCCTTCCCCG
AGGGCTTCAAGTGGGAGCGCGTGATGAACTTCGAGGACGGCGGCGTGGTGACCGTGACCCAGGACTCCTC
CCTGCAGGACGGCGAGTTCATCTACAAGGTGAAGCTGCGCGGCACCAACTTCCCCTCCGACGGCCCCGTA
ATGCAGAAGAAGACCATGGGCTGGGAGGCCTCCTCCGAGCGGATGTACCCCGAGGACGGCGCCCTGAAGG
GCGAGATCAAGCAGAGGCTGAAGCTGAAGGACGGCGGCCACTACGACGCTGAGGTCAAGACCACCTACAA
GGCCAAGAAGCCCGTGCAGCTGCCCGGCGCCTACAACGTCAACATCAAGTTGGACATCACCTCCCACAAC
GAGGACTACACCATCGTGGAACAGTACGAACGCGCCGAGGGCCGCCACTCCACCGGCGGCATGGACGAGC
TGTACAAGTAAGTCGACCATAATTCGATATCAAGCTTATCGATAATCAACCTCTGGATTACAAAATTTGT
GAAAGATTGACTGGTATTCTTAACTATGTTGCTCCTTTTACGCTATGTGGATACGCTGCTTTAATGCCTT
TGTATCATGCTATTGCTTCCCGTATGGCTTTCATTTTCTCCTCCTTGTATAAATCCTGGTTGCTGTCTCT
TTATGAGGAGTTGTGGCCCGTTGTCAGGCAACGTGGCGTGGTGTGCACTGTGTTTGCTGACGCAACCCCC
ACTGGTTGGGGCATTGCCACCACCTGTCAGCTCCTTTCCGGGACTTTCGCTTTCCCCCTCCCTATTGCCA
CGGCGGAACTCATCGCCGCCTGCCTTGCCCGCTGCTGGACAGGGGCTCGGCTGTTGGGCACTGACAATTC
CGTGGTGTTGTCGGGGAAATCATCGTCCTTTCCTTGGCTGCTCGCCTGTGTTGCCACCTGGATTCTGCGC
GGGACGTCCTTCTGCTACGTCCCTTCGGCCCTCAATCCAGCGGACCTTCCTTCCCGCGGCCTGCTGCCGG
CTCTGCGGCCTCTTCCGCGTCTTCGCCTTCGCCCTCAGACGAGTCGGATCTCCCTTTGGGCCGCCTCCCC
GCATCGATACCGTCGACCTCGTCGAGACCTAGAAAAACATGGAGCAATCACAAGTAGCAATACAGCAGCT
ACCAATGCTGATTGTGCCTGGCTAGAAGCACAAGAGGAGGAGGAGGTGGGTTTTCCAGTCACACCTCAGG
TACCTTTAAGACCAATGACTTACAAGGCAGCTGTAGATCTTAGCCACTTTTTAAAAGAAAAGGGGGGACT
GGAAGGGCTAATTCACTCCCAACGAAGACAAGATATCCTTGATCTGTGGATCTACCACACACAAGGCTAC
TTCCCTGATTGGCAGAACTACACACCAGGGCCAGGGATCAGATATCCACTGACCTTTGGATGGTGCTACA
AGCTAGTACCAGTTGAGCAAGAGAAGGTAGAAGAAGCCAATGAAGGAGAGAACACCCGCTTGTTACACCC
TGTGAGCCTGCATGGGATGGATGACCCGGAGAGAGAAGTATTAGAGTGGAGGTTTGACAGCCGCCTAGCA
TTTCATCACATGGCCCGAGAGCTGCATCCGGACTGTACTGGGTCTCTCTGGTTAGACCAGATCTGAGCCT
GGGAGCTCTCTGGCTAACTAGGGAACCCACTGCTTAAGCCTCAATAAAGCTTGCCTTGAGTGCTTCAAGT
AGTGTGTGCCCGTCTGTTGTGTGACTCTGGTAACTAGAGATCCCTCAGACCCTTTTAGTCAGTGTGGAAA
ATCTCTAGCAGGGCCCGTTTAAACCCGCTGATCAGCCTCGACTGTGCCTTCTAGTTGCCAGCCATCTGTT
GTTTGCCCCTCCCCCGTGCCTTCCTTGACCCTGGAAGGTGCCACTCCCACTGTCCTTTCCTAATAAAATG
AGGAAATTGCATCGCATTGTCTGAGTAGGTGTCATTCTATTCTGGGGGGTGGGGTGGGGCAGGACAGCAA
GGGGGAGGATTGGGAAGACAATAGCAGGCATGCTGGGGATGCGGTGGGCTCTATGGCTTCTGAGGCGGAA
AGAACCAGCTGGGGCTCTAGGGGGTATCCCC
[124 nt withheld, positions 4722-4845]
C
[91 nt withheld, positions 4847-4937]
A
[49 nt withheld, positions 4939-4987]
CCTTTGACGTTGGAGTCCACGTTCTTT
[37 nt withheld, positions 5015-5051]
ACCCTATCTCGGTCTATTCTTTTGATTTATAAGGGATTTTGCCGATTTCGGCCTATTGGTTAAAAAATGA
GCTGATTTAACAAAAATTTAACGCGAATTAATTCTGTGGAATGTGTGTCAGTTAGGGTGTGGAAAGTCCC
CAGGCTCCCCAGCAGGCAGAAGTATGCAAAGCATGCATCTCAATTAGTCAGCAACCAGGTGTGGAAAGTC
CCCAGGCTCCCCAGCAGGCAGAAGTATGCAAAGCATGCATCTCAATTAGTCAGCAACCATAGTCCCGCCC
CTAACTCCGCCCATCCCGCCCCTAACTCCGCCCAGTTCCGCCCATTCTCCGCCCCATGGCTGACTAATTT
TTTTTATTTATGCAGAGGCCGAGGCCGCCTCTGCCTCTGAGCTATTCCAGAAGTAGTGAGGAGGCTTTTT
TGGAGGCCTAGGCTTTTGCAAAAAGCTCCCGGGAGCTTGTATATCCATTTTCGGATCTGATCAGCACGTG
TTGACAATTAATCATCGGCATAGTATATCGGCATAGTATAATACGACAAGGTGAGGAACTAAACCATGGC
CAAGTTGACCAGTGCCGTTCCGGTGCTCACCGCGCGCGACGTCGCCGGAGCGGTCGAGTTCTGGACCGAC
CGGCTCGGGTTCTCCCGGGACTTCGTGGAGGACGACTTCGCCGGTGTGGTCCGGGACGACGTGACCCTGT
TCATCAGCGCGGTCCAGGACCAGGTGGTGCCGGACAACACCCTGGCCTGGGTGTGGGTGCGCGGCCTGGA
CGAGCTGTACGCCGAGTGGTCGGAGGTCGTGTCCACGAACTTCCGGGACGCCTCCGGGCCGGCCATGACC
GAGATCGGCGAGCAGCCGTGGGGGCGGGAGTTCGCCCTGCGCGACCCGGCCGGCAACTGCGTGCACTTCG
TGGCCGAGGAGCAGGACTGACACGTGCTACGAGATTTCGATTCCACCGCCGCCTTCTATGAAAGGTTGGG
CTTCGGAATCGTTTTCCGGGACGCCGGCTGGATGATCCTCCAGCGCGGGGATCTCATGCTGGAGTTCTTC
GCCCACCCCAACTTGTTTATTGCAGCTTATAATGGTTACAAATAAAGCAATAGCATCACAAATTTCACAA
ATAAAGCATTTTTTTCACTGCATTCTAGTTGTGGTTTGTCCAAACTCATCAATGTATCTTATCATGTCTG
TATACCGTCGACCTCTAGCTAGAGCTTGGCGTAATCATGGTCATAGCTGTTTCCTGTGTGAAATTGTTAT
CCGCTCACAATTCCACACAACATACGAGCCGGAAGCATAAAGTGTAAAGCCTGGGGTGCCTAATGAGTGA
GCTAACTCACATTAATTGCGTTGCGCTCACTGCCCGCTTTCCAGTCGGGAAACCTGTCGTGCCAGCTGCA
TTAATGAATCGGCCAACGCGCGGGGAGAGGCGGTTTGCGTATTGGGCGCTCTTCCGCTTCCTCGCTCACT
GACTCGCTGCGCTCGGTCGTTCGGCTGCGGCGAGCGGTATCAGCTCACTCAAAGGCGGTAATACGGTTAT
CCACAGAATCAGGGGATAACGCAGGAAAGAACATGTGAGCAAAAGGCCAGCAAAAGGCCAGGAACCGTAA
AAAGGCCGCGTTGCTGGCGTTTTTCCATAGGCTCCGCCCCCCTGACGAGCATCACAAAAATCGACGCTCA
AGTCAGAGGTGGCGAAACCCGACAGGACTATAAAGATACCAGGCGTTTCCCCCTGGAAGCTCCCTCGTGC
GCTCTCCTGTTCCGACCCTGCCGCTTACCGGATACCTGTCCGCCTTTCTCCCTTCGGGAAGCGTGGCGCT
TTCTCATAGCTCACGCTGTAGGTATCTCAGTTCGGTGTAGGTCGTTCGCTCCAAGCTGGGCTGTGTGCAC
GAACCCCCCGTTCAGCCCGACCGCTGCGCCTTATCCGGTAACTATCGTCTTGAGTCCAACCCGGTAAGAC
ACGACTTATCGCCACTGGCAGCAGCCACTGGTAACAGGATTAGCAGAGCGAGGTATGTAGGCGGTGCTAC
AGAGTTCTTGAAGTGGTGGCCTAACTACGGCTACACTAGAAGAACAGTATTTGGTATCTGCGCTCTGCTG
AAGCCAGTTACCTTCGGAAAAAGAGTTGGTAGCTCTTGATCCGGCAAACAAACCACCGCTGGTAGCGGTG
GTTTTTTTGTTTGCAAGCAGCAGATTACGCGCAGAAAAAAAGGATCTCAAGAAGATCCTTTGATCTTTTC
TACGGGGTCTGACGCTCAGTGGAACGAAAACTCACGTTAAGGGATTTTGGTCATGAGATTATCAAAAAGG
ATCTTCACCTAGATCCTTTTAAATTAAAAATGAAGTTTTAAATCAATCTAAAGTATATATGAGTAAACTT
GGTCTGACAGTTACCAATGCTTAATCAGTGAGGCACCTATCTCAGCGATCTGTCTATTTCGTTCATCCAT
AGTTGCCTGACTCCCCGTCGTGTAGATAACTACGATACGGGAGGGCTTACCATCTGGCCCCAGTGCTGCA
ATGATACCGCGAGACCCACGCTCACCGGCTCCAGATTTATCAGCAATAAACCAGCCAGCCGGAAGGGCCG
AGCGCAGAAGTGGTCCTGCAACTTTATCCGCCTCCATCCAGTCTATTAATTGTTGCCGGGAAGCTAGAGT
AAGTAGTTCGCCAGTTAATAGTTTGCGCAACGTTGTTGCCATTGCTACAGGCATCGTGGTGTCACGCTCG
TCGTTTGGTATGGCTTCATTCAGCTCCGGTTCCCAACGATCAAGGCGAGTTACATGATCCCCCATGTTGT
GCAAAAAAGCGGTTAGCTCCTTCGGTCCTCCGATCGTTGTCAGAAGTAAGTTGGCCGCAGTGTTATCACT
CATGGTTATGGCAGCACTGCATAATTCTCTTACTGTCATGCCATCCGTAAGATGCTTTTCTGTGACTGGT
GAGTACTCAACCAAGTCATTCTGAGAATAGTGTATGCGGCGACCGAGTTGCTCTTGCCCGGCGTCAATAC
GGGATAATACCGCGCCACATAGCAGAACTTTAAAAGTGCTCATCATTGGAAAACGTTCTTCGGGGCGAAA
ACTCTCAAGGATCTTACCGCTGTTGAGATCCAGTTCGATGTAACCCACTCGTGCACCCAACTGATCTTCA
GCATCTTTTACTTTCACCAGCGTTTCTGGGTGAGCAAAAACAGGAAGGCAAAATGCCGCAAAAAAGGGAA
TAAGGGCGACACGGAAATGTTGAATACTCATACTCTTCCTTTTTCAATATTATTGAAGCATTTATCAGGG
TTATTGTCTCATGAGCGGATACATATTTGAATGTATTTAGAAAAATAAACAAATAGGGGTTCCGCGCACA
TTTCCCCGAAAAGTGCCACCTGACGTCGACGGATCGGGAGATCTCCCGATCCCCTATGGTGCACTCTCAG
TACAATCTGCTCTGATGCCGCATAGTTAAGCCAGTATCTGCTCCCTGCTTGTGTGTTGGAGGTCGCTGAG
TAGTGCGCGAGCAAAATTTAAGCTACAACAAGGCAAGGCTTGACCGACAATTGCATGAAGAATCTGCTTA
GGGTTAGGCGTTTTGCGCTGCTTCGCGATGTACGGGCCAGATATACGCGTTGACATTGATTATTGACTAG
TTATTAATAGTAATCAATTACGGGGTCATTAGTTCATAGCCCATATATGGAGTTCCGCGTTACATAACTT
ACGGTAAATGGCCCGCCTGGCTGACCGCCCAACGACCCCCGCCCATTGACGTCAATAATGACGTATGTTC
CCATAGTAACGCCAATAGGGACTTTCCATTGACGTCAATGGGTGGAGTATTTACGGTAAACTGCCCACTT
GGCAGTACATCAAGTGTATCATATGCCAAGTACGCCCCCTATTGACGTCAATGACGGTAAATGGCCCGCC
TGGCATTATGCCCAGTACATGACCTTATGGGACTTTCCTACTTGGCAGTACATCTACGTATTAGTCATCG
CTATTACCATGGTGATGCGGTTTTGGCAGTACATCAATGGGCGTGGATAGCGGTTTGACTCACGGGGATT
TCCAAGTCTCCACCCCATTGACGTCAATGGGAGTTTGTTTTGGCACCAAAATCAACGGGACTTTCCAAAA
TGTCGTAACAACTCCGCCCCATTGACGCAAATGGGCGGTAGGCGTGTACGGTGGGAGGTCTATATAAGCA
GCGCGTTTTGCCTGTACTGGGTCTCTCTGGTTAGACCAGATCTGAGCCTGGGAGCTCTCTGGCTAACTAG
GGAACCCACTGCTTAAGCCTCAATAAAGCTTGCCTTGAGTGCTTCAAGTAGTGTGTGCCCGTCTGTTGTG
TGACTCTGGTAACTAGAGATCCCTCAGACCCTTTTAGTCAGTGTGGAAAATCTCTAGCAGTGGCGCCCGA
ACAGGGACTTGAAAGCGAAAGGGAAACCAGAGGAGCTCTCTCGACGCAGGACTCGGCTTGCTGAAGCGCG
CACGGCAAGAGGCGAGGGGCGGCGACTGGTGAGTACGCCAAAAATTTTGACTAGCGGAGGCTAGAAGGAG
AGAGATGGGTGCGAGAGCGTCAGTATTAAGCGGGGGAGAATTAGATCGCGATGGGAAAAAATTCGGTTAA
GGCCAGGGGGAAAGAAAAAATATAAATTAAAACATATAGTATGGGCAAGCAGGGAGCTAGAACGATTCGC
AGTTAATCCTGGCCTGTTAGAAACATCAGAAGGCTGTAGACAAATACTGGGACAGCTACAACCATCCCTT
CAGACAGGATCAGAAGAACTTAGATCATTATATAATACAGTAGCAACCCTCTATTGTGTGCATCAAAGGA
TAGAGATAAAAGACACCAAGGAAGCTTTAGACAAGATAGAGGAAGAGCAAAACAAAAGTAAGACCACCGC
ACAGCAAGCGGCCGGCCGCTGATCTTCAGACCTGGAGGAGGAGATATGAGGGACAATTGGAGAAGTGAAT
TATATAAATATAAAGTAGTAAAAATTGAACCATTAGGAGTAGCACCCACCAAGGCAAAGAGAAGAGTGGT
GCAGAGAGAAAAAAGAGCAGTGGGAATAGGAGCTTTGTTCCTTGGGTTCTTGGGAGCAGCAGGAAGCACT
ATGGGCGCAGCGTCAATGACGCTGACGGTACAGGCCAGACAATTATTGTCTGGTATAGTGCAGCAGCAGA
ACAATTTGCTGAGGGCTATTGAGGCGCAACAGCATCTGTTGCAACTCACAGTCTGGGGCATCAAGCAGCT
CCAGGCAAGAATCCTGGCTGTGGAAAGATACCTAAAGGATCAACAGCTCCTGGGGATTTGGGGTTGCTCT
GGAAAACTCATTTGCACCACTGCTGTGCCTTGGAATGCTAGTTGGAGTAATAAATCTCTGGAACAGATTT
GGAATCACACGACCTGGATGGAGTGGGACAGAGAAATTAACAATTACACAAGCTTAATACACTCCTTAAT
TGAAGAATCGCAAAACCAGCAAGAAAAGAATGAACAAGAATTATTGGAATTAGATAAATGGGCAAGTTTG
TGGAATTGGTTTAACATAACAAATTGGCTGTGGTATATAAAATTATTCATAATGATAGTAGGAGGCTTGG
TAGGTTTAAGAATAGTTTTTGCTGTACTTTCTATAGTGAATAGAGTTAGGCAGGGATATTCACCATTATC
GTTTCAGACCCACCTCCCAACCCCGAGGGGACCCGACAGGCCCGAAGGAATAGAAGAAGAAGGTGGAGAG
AGAGACAGAGACAGATCCATTCGATTAGTGAACGGATCGGCACTGCGTGCGCCAATTCTGCAGACAAATG
GCAGTATTCATCCACAATTTTAAAAGAAAAGGGGGGATTGGGGGGTACAGTGCAGGGGAAAGAATAGTAG
ACATAATAGCAACAGACATACAAACTAAAGAATTACAAAAACAAATTACAAAAATTCAAAATTTTCGGGT
TTATTACAGGGACAGCAGAGATCCAGTTTGGTT
Features (pLannotate 1.2.2; 42 found; start..end, strand, type, name):
     30..50      +  promoter       tight TRE promoter (fragment): Tet-responsive promoter PTight, consisting of seven tet operator sequences followed by the minimal CMV promoter
     67..87      +  promoter       tight TRE promoter (fragment): Tet-responsive promoter PTight, consisting of seven tet operator sequences followed by the minimal CMV promoter
    104..124     +  promoter       tight TRE promoter (fragment): Tet-responsive promoter PTight, consisting of seven tet operator sequences followed by the minimal CMV promoter
    141..161     +  promoter       tight TRE promoter (fragment): Tet-responsive promoter PTight, consisting of seven tet operator sequences followed by the minimal CMV promoter
    178..198     +  promoter       tight TRE promoter (fragment): Tet-responsive promoter PTight, consisting of seven tet operator sequences followed by the minimal CMV promoter
    215..235     +  promoter       tight TRE promoter (fragment): Tet-responsive promoter PTight, consisting of seven tet operator sequences followed by the minimal CMV promoter
    252..272     +  promoter       tight TRE promoter (fragment): Tet-responsive promoter PTight, consisting of seven tet operator sequences followed by the minimal CMV promoter
    289..309     +  promoter       tight TRE promoter (fragment): Tet-responsive promoter PTight, consisting of seven tet operator sequences followed by the minimal CMV promoter
    317..362     +  promoter       TRE3GV promoter (fragment): 3rd-generation Tet-responsive promoter that can be activated by binding of Tet-On® 3G, optimized for retroviral and lentiviral vectors
    427..451     +  protein_bind   attB1: mutant version of attB; recombination site for the Gateway® BP reaction BP Clonase™
    466..1800    +  CDS            TBX20: TBX20_HUMAN - Experimental evidence at protein level: Swiss-Prot protein existence level 1. Acts as a transcriptional activator and repressor required for cardiac development and may have key roles in the maintenance of functional and structural phenotypes in adult heart. From Homo sapiens (Human).
   1821..1845    -  protein_bind   attB2: mutant version of attB; recombination site for the Gateway® BP reaction BP Clonase™
   1915..2376    +  misc_feature   IRES: internal ribosome entry site (IRES) of the encephalomyocarditis virus (EMCV)
   2381..3090    +  CDS            mCherry (fragment): monomeric derivative of DsRed fluorescent protein (Shaner et al., 2004) mammalian codon-optimized
   3101..3124    +  misc_feature   MCS (fragment): pBluescript multiple cloning site
   3124..3712    +  misc_feature   WPRE: woodchuck hepatitis virus posttranscriptional regulatory element
   3649..4233    +  CDS            nef (fragment): NEF_HV1H2 - Experimental evidence at protein level: Swiss-Prot protein existence level 1. Extracellular Nef protein targets CD4(+) T-lymphocytes for apoptosis by interacting with CXCR4 surface receptors. From Human immunodeficiency virus type 1 group M subtype B (isolate HXB2) (HIV-1).
   4240..4420    +  LTR            5' LTR (truncated): truncated 5' long terminal repeat (LTR) from HIV-1
   4452..4676    +  polyA_signal   bGH poly(A) signal: bovine growth hormone polyadenylation signal
   4680..4701    +  promoter       SV40 promoter (fragment): SV40 enhancer and early promoter
   4722..5150    +  rep_origin     f1 ori (sequence partly withheld): f1 bacteriophage origin of replication; arrow indicates direction of (+) strand synthesis
   5164..5493    +  promoter       SV40 promoter: SV40 enhancer and early promoter
   5541..5588    +  promoter       EM7 promoter: synthetic bacterial promoter&nbsp
   5607..5981    +  CDS            BleoR: antibiotic-binding protein; Sh ble from Streptoalloteichus hindustanus; confers resistance to bleomycin, phleomycin, and Zeocin™
   5991..6116    +  CDS            ble (fragment): BLE_KLEPN - Experimental evidence at protein level: Swiss-Prot protein existence level 1. Binding protein with a strong affinity to the bleomycin family of antibiotics. Binds to CL990; an antimitotic-antibiotic compound. From Klebsiella pneumoniae.
   6111..6232    +  polyA_signal   SV40 poly(A) signal: SV40 polyadenylation signal
   6303..6325    -  protein_bind   lac operator (fragment): The lac repressor binds to the lac operator to inhibit transcription in E. coli. This inhibition can be relieved by adding lactose or isopropyl-β-D-thiogalactopyranoside (IPTG). lac repressor encoded by lacI
   6329..6359    -  promoter       lac promoter: promoter for the E. coli lac operon
   6374..6395    -  protein_bind   CAP binding site: CAP binding activates transcription in the presence of cAMP. E. coli catabolite activator protein
   6408..6500    -  CDS            lacI (fragment): lac repressor; lacI; The lac repressor binds to the lac operator to inhibit transcription in E. coli. This inhibition can be relieved by adding lactose or isopropyl-β-D-thiogalactopyranoside (IPTG).
   6683..7271    -  rep_origin     ori: high-copy-number ColE1/pMB1/pBR322/pUC origin of replication
   7442..8302    -  CDS            AmpR: β-lactamase; bla; confers resistance to ampicillin, carbenicillin, and related antibiotics
   8303..8407    -  promoter       AmpR promoter: bla
   8466..8518    -  misc_feature   bom (fragment): basis of mobility region from pBR322
   8673..9052    +  enhancer       CMV enhancer: human cytomegalovirus immediate early enhancer
   9053..9252    +  promoter       CMV promoter: human cytomegalovirus (CMV) immediate early promoter
   9270..9450    +  LTR            5' LTR (truncated): truncated 5' long terminal repeat (LTR) from HIV-1
   9497..9622    +  misc_feature   HIV-1 Ψ: packaging signal of human immunodeficiency virus type 1
   9606..9944    +  CDS            HIV-1 gag (fragment): gag protein from human immunodeficiency virus 1; gag
  10119..10352   +  misc_feature   RRE: The Rev response element (RRE) of HIV-1 allows for Rev-dependent mRNA export from the nucleus to the cytoplasm.
  10729..10829   +  CDS            Rev (fragment): human immunodeficiency virus 1 (HIV-1) Rev protein; rev; enhances nuclear export of unspliced and incompletely spliced viral mRNAs
  10879..10996   +  misc_feature   cPPT/CTS: central polypurine tract and central termination sequence of HIV-1
