[The description below was written by a language model from this plasmid's Addgene catalogue record and pLannotate feature annotations shown in this document.]
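Description:
pSAM2_mCherry_Tbx20 is a lentiviral transfer plasmid for doxycycline-regulated expression of mouse Tbx20, a T-box transcription factor involved in cardiac development, in mammalian cells. It was made by Gateway recombination of the Tbx20 coding sequence into the pSAM2_GW_mCherry backbone, and the insert remains flanked by attB1 and attB2 sites. The automated annotation labels the open reading frame by its closest match, human TBX20, whereas the catalogue entry gives the species as mouse. In bacteria the plasmid is maintained through a high-copy ColE1/pUC-type origin with ampicillin resistance, and an f1 origin is also present. The backbone additionally carries an SV40/EM7-driven BleoR (Zeocin resistance) cassette, but this lies outside the LTR-flanked region and so would not be carried into transduced cells.

The viral genome is transcribed from a CMV enhancer/promoter fused to a truncated HIV-1 5' LTR, followed by the Ψ packaging signal, a gag fragment, the RRE for Rev-dependent export and the cPPT/CTS. The expression cassette then begins with a Tet-responsive promoter, consisting of repeated tet operator elements upstream of a minimal promoter. It drives a bicistronic transcript of Tbx20, an EMCV IRES and mCherry, so that red fluorescence reports cells in which the transgene is induced. A WPRE enhances transcript expression, and the cassette ends with a truncated 3' LTR and a bGH polyadenylation signal. No Tet transactivator is annotated, so an rtTA must presumably be supplied separately for doxycycline induction.

The associated publication concerns reprogramming fibroblasts into induced cardiac progenitor cells with defined factors. This suggests use as one of a set of inducible factor-delivery vectors. The sequenced record is somewhat shorter than the stated size of the empty backbone, which is consistent with replacement of the Gateway cassette by the smaller insert.
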