Addgene plasmid #72697: pSAM2_mCherry_Tbx20
Purpose: Doxycyline regulated expression of Tbx20 in mammalian cells
Depositing lab: Timothy Kamp. Depositing organization: University of Wisconsin, Madison. Publication: Lineage Reprogramming of Fibroblasts into Proliferative Induced Cardiac Progenitor Cells by Defined Factors. Lalit PA, Salick MR, Nelson DO, Squirrell JM, Shafer CM, Patel NG, Saeed I, Schmuck EG, Markandeya YS, Wong R, Lea MR, Eliceiri KW, Hacker TA, Crone WC, Kyba M, Garry DJ, Stewart R, Thomson JA, Downs KM, Lyons GE, Kamp TJ. Cell Stem Cell. 2016 Mar 3;18(3):354-67. doi: 10.1016/j.stem.2015.12.001. Epub 2016 Feb 11. PubMed 26877223.
Backbone
  Vector backbone: pSAM2_GW_mCherry
  Backbone size w/o insert (bp): 11391
  Vector type: Mammalian Expression, Lentiviral
Growth in bacteria
  Bacterial resistance: Ampicillin, 100 μg/mL
  Growth temperature: 37°C
  Growth strain: NEB Stable
  Copy number: High Copy
Gene/Insert
  Gene/Insert name: Tbx20
  Species: M. musculus (mouse)
  Entrez Gene: Tbx20 (a.k.a. 9430010M06Rik, AL022859, Tbx12)
  Promoter: CMV-Doxycycline
  Cloning method: Gateway Cloning
  Sequencing primers: 5′ pSAM 2 SEQ F - 5' GCTCGTTTAGTGAACCGTCAG 3'; 3′ pSAM2 SEQ R - 5' GAGGAACTGCTTCCTTCACG 3'
Terms and licenses: Academic/Nonprofit Terms; Industry Terms: Not Available to Industry
How to cite: pSAM2_mCherry_Tbx20 was a gift from Timothy Kamp (Addgene plasmid # 72697 ; http://n2t.net/addgene:72697 ; RRID:Addgene_72697)
