>Addgene plasmid #72697 | pSAM2_mCherry_Tbx20 | depositor partial sequence | sequence record 145761 | Tbx20
ATGGAGTTCACGGCGTCGCCCAAGCCCCAGCTCTCCTCTCGAGCCAATGCCTTCTCCATCGCCGCGCTTA
TGTCCAGCGGCGGCCCCAAGGAGAAGGAGGCAGCAGAGAACACCATCAAACCCCTGGAACAATTTGTGGA
GAAATCATCATGTGCCCAGCCACTGGGTGAGCTGACGAGTCTGGATGCTCACGCGGAGTTTGGCGGCGGG
GGCGGCAGCCCATCCTCATCCTCTCTGTGCACAGAGCCACTGATACCCACCACCCCCATCATCCCCAGCG
AAGAGATGGCTAAAATCGCCTGCAGCCTGGAAACGAAGGAGCTCTGGGACAAATTCCATGAACTGGGCAC
GGAGATGATAATCACCAAGTCTGGCAGGAGGATGTTCCCCACCATCCGCGTGTCATTTTCTGGAGTGGAT
CCTGAGTCCAAGTATATAGTCCTGATGGACATCGTCCCGGTGGACAACAAGAGATACCGCTATGCCTACC
ACCGGTCATCCTGGCTGGTGGCTGGCAAAGCTGATCCCCCGCTGCCAGCCAGGCTCTACGTGCACCCAGA
CTCCCCCTTTACTGGCGAGCAGCTCCTCAAACAGATGGTGTCTTTTGAAAAGGTGAAGCTCACCAACAAT
GAACTGGATCAACACGGCCATATAATTTTGAATTCAATGCATAAGTACCAGCCACGGGTGCACATCATAA
AGAAGAAAGACCACACGGCCTCCTTGCTCAATCTGAAGTCAGAAGAATTCAGGACGTTCATCTTTCCAGA
GACAGTTTTCACAGCAGTCACAGCCTACCAGAACCAACTGATAACCAAGCTGAAAATAGACAGCAATCCG
TTTGCCAAAGGATTCCGGGACTCCTCCAGGCTCACTGACATTGAGAGGGAGAGTGTGGAGAGCCTGATCC
AGAAGCATTCCTATGCCCGGTCACCCATCCGCACCTATGGGGAAGAGGATGTTCTGGGGGAGGAGAGTCA
GACAACTCAGAGTCGAGGATCAGCCTTTACAACATCTGACAATTTGTCTCTCAGTTCCTGGGTATCATCA
TCTTCCAGTTTTCCTGGATTTCAGCATCCACAGCCCCTGACTGCTCTTGGTACCAGTACAGCATCCATAG
CGACACCGATTCCTCACCCTATACAGGGTTCTCTGCCACCATATAGCCGCCTGGGAATGCCTCTGACCCC
ATCTGCAATAGCCAGCTCCATGCAGGGAAGTGGTCCCACGTTCCCTTCATTCCACATGCCTAGATACCAT
CACTACTTCCAGCAGGGGCCCTACGCTGCCATCCAAGGACTTCGCCACTCCTCCGCTGTGATGACACCAT
TTGTATGA
